Addgene plasmid #232865: mCherry-VAB(VPS13C)
Purpose: Expresses the VAB domain of VPS13C in mammalian cells
Depositing lab: Pietro De Camilli. Publication: The bridge-like lipid transport protein VPS13C/PARK23 mediates ER-lysosome contacts following lysosome damage. Wang X, Xu P, Bentley-DeSousa A, Hancock-Cerutti W, Cai S, Johnson BT, Tonelli F, Shao L, Talaia G, Alessi DR, Ferguson SM, De Camilli P. Nat Cell Biol. 2025 May;27(5):776-789. doi: 10.1038/s41556-025-01653-6. Epub 2025 Apr 10. PubMed 40211074.
Backbone
  Vector backbone: pmCherry-C1
  Vector type: Mammalian Expression
Growth in bacteria
  Bacterial resistance: Kanamycin, 50 μg/mL
  Growth temperature: 37°C
  Growth strain: DH5alpha
  Copy number: Unknown
Gene/Insert
  Gene/Insert name: the VAB domain of VPS13C
  Species: H. sapiens (human)
  Entrez Gene: VPS13C (a.k.a. BLTP5C, PARK23)
  Tag / fusion protein: mCherry (N terminal on insert)
Terms and licenses: Academic/Nonprofit Terms; Industry Terms: Not Available to Industry
Depositor comments: Please visit https://doi.org/10.1101/2024.06.08.598070 for bioRxiv preprint.
How to cite: mCherry-VAB(VPS13C) was a gift from Pietro De Camilli (Addgene plasmid # 232865 ; http://n2t.net/addgene:232865 ; RRID:Addgene_232865)
