[The description below was written by a language model from this plasmid's Addgene catalogue record and pLannotate feature annotations shown in this document.]
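Description:
mCherry-VAB(VPS13C) is a mammalian expression plasmid of about 6.6 kb built on the pmCherry-C1 backbone. It produces the VAB domain of human VPS13C (also called BLTP5C or PARK23) fused to the C-terminus of the red fluorescent protein mCherry. The fusion is transcribed from the human cytomegalovirus immediate early enhancer and promoter, which give strong constitutive expression in most mammalian cell lines. The mCherry reading frame comes first and continues into a roughly 2 kb VPS13C fragment. Remnants of the C1 multiple cloning site and the SV40 polyadenylation signal follow. The short "large T antigen" annotation in this region is most likely a sequence-similarity hit within the SV40 late region that carries the poly(A) signal, rather than a functional coding element.

The plasmid is propagated in E. coli through a high-copy ColE1/pUC-type origin and selected with kanamycin. The Tn5 NeoR/KanR gene sits downstream of tandem bacterial (bla) and SV40 early promoters and ends at an HSV TK polyadenylation signal, so the same cassette confers kanamycin resistance in bacteria and can confer G418 resistance in transfected mammalian cells. An f1 origin is also present, a standard backbone element that allows single-stranded DNA production. The small ble and bGH poly(A) fragments in the table appear to be partial annotation matches rather than working parts.

The stated purpose is expression of the VPS13C VAB domain in mammalian cells, and the mCherry tag allows the isolated domain to be followed by fluorescence microscopy. The associated study concerns VPS13C, a bridge-like lipid transport protein, and its role in ER–lysosome contacts after lysosome damage. The record does not give the residue boundaries of the VAB fragment.
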