Features (pLannotate 1.2.2; 15 found; start..end, strand, type, name):
     61..364     +  enhancer       CMV enhancer: human cytomegalovirus immediate early enhancer
    365..568     +  promoter       CMV promoter: human cytomegalovirus (CMV) immediate early promoter
    613..1320    +  CDS            mCherry: mCherry is a basic (constitutively fluorescent) red fluorescent protein published in 2004, derived from Discosoma sp.. It is reported to be a very rapidly-maturing monomer with low acid sensitivity.
   1276..3261    +  CDS            VPS13C (fragment): VP13C_HUMAN - Also known as KIAA1421 From Homo sapiens (Human).
   3266..3302    +  misc_feature   MCS (fragment): multiple cloning site
   3319..3403    +  CDS            large T antigen (fragment): large T antigen from SV40 (simian virus 40)
   3426..3547    +  polyA_signal   SV40 poly(A) signal: SV40 polyadenylation signal
   3581..4009    -  rep_origin     f1 ori (sequence partly withheld): f1 bacteriophage origin of replication; arrow indicates direction of (+) strand synthesis
   4036..4140    +  promoter       AmpR promoter: bla
   4142..4499    +  promoter       SV40 promoter: SV40 enhancer and early promoter
   4534..5328    +  CDS            NeoR/KanR: aminoglycoside phosphotransferase from Tn5; aph(3')-II (or nptII); confers resistance to neomycin, kanamycin, and G418 (Geneticin®)
   5349..5501    +  CDS            ble (fragment): BLE_KLEPN - Experimental evidence at protein level: Swiss-Prot protein existence level 1. Binding protein with a strong affinity to the bleomycin family of antibiotics. Binds to CL990; an antimitotic-antibiotic compound. From Klebsiella pneumoniae.
   5560..5607    +  polyA_signal   HSV TK poly(A) signal: herpes simplex virus thymidine kinase polyadenylation signal (Cole and Stacy, 1985)
   5698..5714    -  polyA_signal   bGH poly(A) signal (fragment): bovine growth hormone polyadenylation signal
   5936..6524    +  rep_origin     ori: high-copy-number ColE1/pMB1/pBR322/pUC origin of replication
>Addgene plasmid #232865 | mCherry-VAB(VPS13C) | addgene full sequence | sequence record 472716 | Addgene NGS Result
TAGTTATTAATAGTAATCAATTACGGGGTCATTAGTTCATAGCCCATATATGGAGTTCCGCGTTACATAA
CTTACGGTAAATGGCCCGCCTGGCTGACCGCCCAACGACCCCCGCCCATTGACGTCAATAATGACGTATG
TTCCCATAGTAACGCCAATAGGGACTTTCCATTGACGTCAATGGGTGGAGTATTTACGGTAAACTGCCCA
CTTGGCAGTACATCAAGTGTATCATATGCCAAGTACGCCCCCTATTGACGTCAATGACGGTAAATGGCCC
GCCTGGCATTATGCCCAGTACATGACCTTATGGGACTTTCCTACTTGGCAGTACATCTACGTATTAGTCA
TCGCTATTACCATGGTGATGCGGTTTTGGCAGTACATCAATGGGCGTGGATAGCGGTTTGACTCACGGGG
ATTTCCAAGTCTCCACCCCATTGACGTCAATGGGAGTTTGTTTTGGCACCAAAATCAACGGGACTTTCCA
AAATGTCGTAACAACTCCGCCCCATTGACGCAAATGGGCGGTAGGCGTGTACGGTGGGAGGTCTATATAA
GCAGAGCTGGTTTAGTGAACCGTCAGATCCGCTAGCGCTACCGGTCGCCACCATGGTGAGCAAGGGCGAG
GAGGATAACATGGCCATCATCAAGGAGTTCATGCGCTTCAAGGTGCACATGGAGGGCTCCGTGAACGGCC
ACGAGTTCGAGATCGAGGGCGAGGGCGAGGGCCGCCCCTACGAGGGCACCCAGACCGCCAAGCTGAAGGT
GACCAAGGGTGGCCCCCTGCCCTTCGCCTGGGACATCCTGTCCCCTCAGTTCATGTACGGCTCCAAGGCC
TACGTGAAGCACCCCGCCGACATCCCCGACTACTTGAAGCTGTCCTTCCCCGAGGGCTTCAAGTGGGAGC
GCGTGATGAACTTCGAGGACGGCGGCGTGGTGACCGTGACCCAGGACTCCTCCCTGCAGGACGGCGAGTT
CATCTACAAGGTGAAGCTGCGCGGCACCAACTTCCCCTCCGACGGCCCCGTAATGCAGAAGAAGACCATG
GGCTGGGAGGCCTCCTCCGAGCGGATGTACCCCGAGGACGGCGCCCTGAAGGGCGAGATCAAGCAGAGGC
TGAAGCTGAAGGACGGCGGCCACTACGACGCTGAGGTCAAGACCACCTACAAGGCCAAGAAGCCCGTGCA
GCTGCCCGGCGCCTACAACGTCAACATCAAGTTGGACATCACCTCCCACAACGAGGACTACACCATCGTG
GAACAGTACGAACGCGCCGAGGGCCGCCACTCCACCGGCGGCATGGACGAGCTGTACAAGATGAGAGCCC
CCTTCACCGTGAAGAATGCCGTGGGCGTGCCAATCAAGGTGAAGCCCAACTGTAATCTGCGCGTGATGGG
CTTTCCTGAGAAGAGCGACATCTTCGACGTGGATGCCGGCCAGAACCTGGAGCTGGAGTACGCCTCCATG
GTGCCATCTAGCCAGGGCAATCTGTCCATCCTGTCTAGGCAGGAGTCCTCTTTCTTTACCCTGACAATCG
TGCCCCACGGCTATACCGAGGTGGCCAACATCCCTGTGGCCAGACCAGGCCGGAGACTGTACAATGTGAG
GAACCCCAATGCCAGCCACTCCGACTCTGTGCTGGTGCAGATCGATGCCACCGAGGGCAACAAAGTGATC
ACCCTGCGCAGCCCTCTGCAGATCAAGAATCACTTTTCCATCGCCTTCATCATCTATAAGTTCGTGAAGA
ACGTGAAGCTGCTGGAGAGAATCGGCATCGCCAGGCCTGAGGAGGAGTTTCACGTGCCACTGGACAGCTA
CAGGTGCCAGCTGTTCATCCAGCCAGCCGGCATCCTGGAGCACCAGTATAAGGAGTCCACCACATACATC
TCTTGGAAGGAGGAGCTGCACAGAAGCAGGGAGGTGCGCTGCATGCTGCAGTGTCCATCTGTGGAGGTGA
GCTTTCTGCCCCTGATCGTGAACACCGTGGCCCTGCCCGATGAGCTGTCCTACATCTGTACACACGGCGA
GGACTGGGATGTGGCCTATATCATCCACCTGTACCCTAGCCTGACCCTGCGCAATCTGCTGCCATATTCC
CTGAGGTACCTGCTGGAGGGAACAGCAGAGACACACGAGCTGGCAGAGGGAAGCACAGCAGACGTGCTGC
ACAGCCGGATCTCCGGAGAGATCATGGAGCTGGTGCTGGTGAAGTACCAGGGCAAGAACTGGAATGGCCA
CTTTCGCATCCGGGATACCCTGCCCGAGTTCTTTCCCGTGTGCTTCAGCTCCGACTCCACAGAGGTGACC
ACAGTGGATCTGTCTGTGCACGTGAGGAGGATCGGCAGCCGGATGGTGCTGAGCGTGTTCAGCCCTTATT
GGCTGATCAACAAGACCACACGCGTGCTGCAGTACCGGTCCGAGGACATCCACGTGAAGCACCCAGCCGA
CTTTAGAGATATCATCCTGTTCAGCTTCAAGAAGAAGAACATCTTCACAAAGAATAAGGTGCAGCTGAAG
ATCAGCACCTCCGCCTGGTCTAGCTCCTTTTCCCTGGATACCGTGGGCTCTTATGGCTGCGTGAAGTGTC
CCGCCAACAATATGGAGTACCTGGTGGGCGTGTCTATCAAGATGTCTAGCTTTAACCTGAGCAGGATCGT
GACCCTGACACCATTCTGCACCATCGCCAATAAGTCCTCTCTGGAGCTGGAGGTCGGAGAGATCGCATCC
GACGGATCTATGCCCACAAACAAGTGGAATTATATCGCCAGCTCCGAGTGTCTGCCTTTCTGGCCAGAGT
CTCTGAGCGGCAAGCTGTGCGTGCGGGTGGTGGGATGTGAGGGCTCTAGCAAGCCCTTCTTTTACAACAG
ACAGGATAATGGCACCCTGCTGAGCCTGGAGGACCTGAACGGCGGCATCCTGGTGGATGTGAATACAGCC
GAGCACAGCACAGTGATCACCTTTTCCGACTATCACGAGGGCTCTGCCCCTGCCCTGATCATGAACCACA
CCCCATGGGATATCCTGACATACAAGCAGTCCGGCTCTCCCGAGGAGATGGTGCTGCTGCCTAGGCAGGC
AAGGCTGTTTGCATGGGCAGACCCTACCGGAACAAGGAAGCTGACCTGGACATATGCAGCAAACGTGGGA
GAGCACGACCTGCTGAAGGATGGCTGTGGCCAGTTCCCATACGACGCCAATATCCAGATCCACTGGGTGA
GCTTTCTGGATGGCAGACAGAGGGTGCTGCTGTTCACCGACTGATGAATTCTGCAGTCGACGGTACCGCG
GGCCCGGGATCCACCGGATCTAGATAACTGATCATAATCAGCCATACCACATTTGTAGAGGTTTTACTTG
CTTTAAAAAACCTCCCACACCTCCCCCTGAACCTGAAACATAAAATGAATGCAATTGTTGTTGTTAACTT
GTTTATTGCAGCTTATAATGGTTACAAATAAAGCAATAGCATCACAAATTTCACAAATAAAGCATTTTTT
TCACTGCATTCTAGTTGTGGTTTGTCCAAACTCATCAATGTATCTTAACGCGTAAATTGTAAGCGTTAAT
ATTTTGTTAAAATTCGCGTTAAATTTTTGTTAAATCAGCTCATTTTTTAACCAATAGGCCGAAATCGGCA
AAATCCCTTATAAATCAAAAGAATAGACCGAGATAGGGT
[37 nt withheld, positions 3680-3716]
AAAGAACGTGGACTCCAACGTCAAAGG
[49 nt withheld, positions 3744-3792]
T
[91 nt withheld, positions 3794-3884]
G
[124 nt withheld, positions 3886-4009]
CAGGTGGCACTTTTCGGGGAAATGTGCGCGGAACCCCTATTTGTTTATTTTTCTAAATACATTCAAATAT
GTATCCGCTCATGAGACAATAACCCTGATAAATGCTTCAATAATATTGAAAAAGGAAGAGTCCTGAGGCG
GAAAGAACCAGCTGTGGAATGTGTGTCAGTTAGGGTGTGGAAAGTCCCCAGGCTCCCCAGCAGGCAGAAG
TATGCAAAGCATGCATCTCAATTAGTCAGCAACCAGGTGTGGAAAGTCCCCAGGCTCCCCAGCAGGCAGA
AGTATGCAAAGCATGCATCTCAATTAGTCAGCAACCATAGTCCCGCCCCTAACTCCGCCCATCCCGCCCC
TAACTCCGCCCAGTTCCGCCCATTCTCCGCCCCATGGCTGACTAATTTTTTTTATTTATGCAGAGGCCGA
GGCCGCCTCGGCCTCTGAGCTATTCCAGAAGTAGTGAGGAGGCTTTTTTGGAGGCCTAGGCTTTTGCAAA
GATCGATCAAGAGACAGGATGAGGATCGTTTCGCATGATTGAACAAGATGGATTGCACGCAGGTTCTCCG
GCCGCTTGGGTGGAGAGGCTATTCGGCTATGACTGGGCACAACAGACAATCGGCTGCTCTGATGCCGCCG
TGTTCCGGCTGTCAGCGCAGGGGCGCCCGGTTCTTTTTGTCAAGACCGACCTGTCCGGTGCCCTGAATGA
ACTGCAAGACGAGGCAGCGCGGCTATCGTGGCTGGCCACGACGGGCGTTCCTTGCGCAGCTGTGCTCGAC
GTTGTCACTGAAGCGGGAAGGGACTGGCTGCTATTGGGCGAAGTGCCGGGGCAGGATCTCCTGTCATCTC
ACCTTGCTCCTGCCGAGAAAGTATCCATCATGGCTGATGCAATGCGGCGGCTGCATACGCTTGATCCGGC
TACCTGCCCATTCGACCACCAAGCGAAACATCGCATCGAGCGAGCACGTACTCGGATGGAAGCCGGTCTT
GTCGATCAGGATGATCTGGACGAAGAGCATCAGGGGCTCGCGCCAGCCGAACTGTTCGCCAGGCTCAAGG
CGAGCATGCCCGACGGCGAGGATCTCGTCGTGACCCATGGCGATGCCTGCTTGCCGAATATCATGGTGGA
AAATGGCCGCTTTTCTGGATTCATCGACTGTGGCCGGCTGGGTGTGGCGGACCGCTATCAGGACATAGCG
TTGGCTACCCGTGATATTGCTGAAGAGCTTGGCGGCGAATGGGCTGACCGCTTCCTCGTGCTTTACGGTA
TCGCCGCTCCCGATTCGCAGCGCATCGCCTTCTATCGCCTTCTTGACGAGTTCTTCTGAGCGGGACTCTG
GGGTTCGAAATGACCGACCAAGCGACGCCCAACCTGCCATCACGAGATTTCGATTCCACCGCCGCCTTCT
ATGAAAGGTTGGGCTTCGGAATCGTTTTCCGGGACGCCGGCTGGATGATCCTCCAGCGCGGGGATCTCAT
GCTGGAGTTCTTCGCCCACCCTAGGGGGAGGCTAACTGAAACACGGAAGGAGACAATACCGGAAGGAACC
CGCGCTATGACGGCAATAAAAAGACAGAATAAAACGCACGGTGTTGGGTCGTTTGTTCATAAACGCGGGG
TTCGGTCCCAGGGCTGGCACTCTGTCGATACCCCACCGAGACCCCATTGGGGCCAATACGCCCGCGTTTC
TTCCTTTTCCCCACCCCACCCCCCAAGTTCGGGTGAAGGCCCAGGGCTCGCAGCCAACGTCGGGGCGGCA
GGCCCTGCCATAGCCTCAGGTTACTCATATATACTTTAGATTGATTTAAAACTTCATTTTTAATTTAAAA
GGATCTAGGTGAAGATCCTTTTTGATAATCTCATGACCAAAATCCCTTAACGTGAGTTTTCGTTCCACTG
AGCGTCAGACCCCGTAGAAAAGATCAAAGGATCTTCTTGAGATCCTTTTTTTCTGCGCGTAATCTGCTGC
TTGCAAACAAAAAAACCACCGCTACCAGCGGTGGTTTGTTTGCCGGATCAAGAGCTACCAACTCTTTTTC
CGAAGGTAACTGGCTTCAGCAGAGCGCAGATACCAAATACTGTTCTTCTAGTGTAGCCGTAGTTAGGCCA
CCACTTCAAGAACTCTGTAGCACCGCCTACATACCTCGCTCTGCTAATCCTGTTACCAGTGGCTGCTGCC
AGTGGCGATAAGTCGTGTCTTACCGGGTTGGACTCAAGACGATAGTTACCGGATAAGGCGCAGCGGTCGG
GCTGAACGGGGGGTTCGTGCACACAGCCCAGCTTGGAGCGAACGACCTACACCGAACTGAGATACCTACA
GCGTGAGCTATGAGAAAGCGCCACGCTTCCCGAAGGGAGAAAGGCGGACAGGTATCCGGTAAGCGGCAGG
GTCGGAACAGGAGAGCGCACGAGGGAGCTTCCAGGGGGAAACGCCTGGTATCTTTATAGTCCTGTCGGGT
TTCGCCACCTCTGACTTGAGCGTCGATTTTTGTGATGCTCGTCAGGGGGGCGGAGCCTATGGAAAAACGC
CAGCAACGCGGCCTTTTTACGGTTCCTGGCCTTTTGCTGGCCTTTTGCTCACATGTTCTTTCCTGCGTTA
TCCCCTGATTCTGTGGATAACCGTATTACCGCCATGCAT
